>Addgene plasmid #146617 | pAc5.1B-lambdaN-HA-DmNot2_402-585_I | depositor full sequence | sequence record 289063 | Full Sequence
CTTCAAGGAATTAATTCTATATTCTAAAAACACAAATGATACTTCTAAAAAAAATCATGAATGGCATCAA
CTCTGAATCAAATCTTTGCAGATGCACCTACTTCTCATTTCCACTGTCACATCATTTTTCCAGATCTCGC
TGCCTGTTATGTGGCCCACAAACCAAGACACGTTTTATGGCCATTAAAGCTGGCTGATCGTCGCCAAACA
CCAAATACATATCAATATGTACATTCGAGAAAGAAGCGATCAAAGAAGCGTCTTCGGGCGAGTAGGAGAA
TGCGGAGGAGAAGGAGAACGAGCTGATCTAGTATCTCTCCACAATCCAATGCCAACTGACCAACTGGCCA
TATTCGGAGCAATTTGAAGCCAATTTCCATCGCCTGGCGATCGCTCCATTCTTGGCTATATGTTTTTCAC
CGTTCCCGGGGCCATTTTCAAAGACTCGTCGGTAAGATAAGATTGTGTCACTCGCTGTCTCTCTTCATTT
GTCGAAGAATGCTGAGGAATTTCGCGATGACGTCGGCGAGTATTTTGAAGAATGAGAATAATTTGTATTT
ATACGAAAATCAGTTAGTGGAATTTTCTACAAAAACATGTTATCTATAGATAATTTTGTTGCAAAATATG
TTGACTATGACAAAGATTGTATGTATATACCTTTAATGTATTCTCATTTTCTTATGTATTTATAATGGCA
ATGATGATACTGATGATATTTTAAGATGATGCCAGACCACAGGCTGATTTCTGCGTCTTTTGCCGAACGC
AGTGCATGTGCGGTTGTTGTTTTTTGGAATAGTTTCAATTTTCGGACTGTCCGCTTTGATTTCAGTTTCT
TGGCTTATTCAAAAAGCAAAGTAAAGCCAAAAAAGCGAGATGGCAATACCAAATGCGGCAAAACGGTAGT
GGAAGGAAAGGGGTGCGGGGCAGCGGAAGGAAGGGTGGGGCGGGGCGTGGCGGGGTCTGTGGCTGGGCGC
GACGTCACCGACGTTGGAGCCACTCCTTTGACCATGTGTGCGTGTGTGTATTATTCGTGTCTCGCCACTC
GCCGGTTGTTTTTTTCTTTTTATCTCGCTCTCTCTAGCGCCATCTCGTACGCATGCTCAACGCACCGCAT
GTTGCCGTGTCCTTTATGCGTCATTTTGGCTCGAAATAGGCAATTATTTAAACAAAGATTAGTCAACGAA
AACGCTAAAATAAATAAGTCTACAATATGGTTACTTATTGCCATGTGTGTGCAGCCAACGATAGCAACAA
AAGCAACAACACAGTGGCTTTCCCTCTTTCACTTTTTGTTTGCAAGCGCGTGCGAGCAAGACGGCACGAC
CGGCAAACGCAATTACGCTGACAAAGAGCAGACGAAGTTTTGGCCGAAAAACATCAAGGCGCCTGATACG
AATGCATTTGCAATAACAATTGCGATATTTAATATTGTTTATGAAGCTGTTTGACTTCAAAACACACAAA
AAAAAAAATAAAACAAATTATTTGAAAGAGAATTAGGAATCGGACAGCTTATCGTTACGGGCTAACAGCA
CACCGAGACGAAATAGCTTACCTGACGTCACAGCCTCTGGAAGAACTGCCGCCAAGCAGAGAGAGAGAGA
AAAAGAGGGAGAGCAGCTTAGACCGCATGTGCTTGTGTGTGAGGCGTCTCTCTCTTCGTCTCCTGTTTGC
GCAAACGCATAGACTGCACTGAGAAAATCGATTACCTATTTTTTATGAATGAATATTTGCACTATTACTA
TTCAAAACTATTAAGATAGCAATCACATTCAATAGCCAAATACTATACCACCTGAGCGATGCAACGAAAT
GATCAATTTGAGCAAAAATGCTGCATATTTAGGACGGCATCATTATAGAAATGCTTCTTGCTGTGTACTT
TTCTCTCGTCTGGCAGCTGTTTCGCCGTTATTGTTAAAACCGGCTTAAGTTAGGTGTGTTTTCTACGACT
AGTGATGCCCCTACTAGAAGATGTGTGTTGCACAAATGTCCCTGAATAACCAATTTGAAGTGCAGATAGC
AGTAAACGTAAGCTAATATGAATATTATTTAACTGTAATGTTTTAATATCGCTGGACATTACTAATAAAC
CCACTATAAACACATGTACATATGTATGTTTTGGCATACAATGAGTAGTTGGGGAAAAAATGTGTAAAAG
CACCGTGACCATCACAGCATAAAGATAACCAGCTGAAGTATCGAATATGAGTAACCCCCAAATTGAATCA
CATGCCGCAACTGATAGGACCCATGGAAGTACACTCTTCATGGCGATATACAAGACACACACAAGCACGA
ACACCCAGTTGCGGAGGAAATTCTCCGTAAATGAAAACCCAATCGGCGAACAATTCATACCCATATATGG
TAAAAGTTTTGAACGCGACTTGAGAGCGGAGAGCATTGCGGCTGATAAGGTTTTAGCGCTAAGCGGGCTT
TATAAAACGGGCTGCGGGACCAGTTTTCATATCACTACCGTTTGAGTTCTTGTGCTGTGTGGATACTCCT
CCCGACACAAAGCCGCTCCATCAGCCAGCAGTCGTCTAATCCAGAGACCCCGGATCGGGGTACCAACATG
GACGCACAAACACGACGACGTGAGCGTCGCGCTGAGAAACAAGCTCAATGGAAAGCTGCAAACGGTGGAT
CTCCTCCACATATGGCTTACCCATACGATGTTCCAGATTACGCTCCTCCAAGCTTGATGAACCAGTTCGG
CATGGTTGGCCTGCTGACGTTCATTCGGGCTGCAGAAACGGATCCCAATCTGGTGACGCTCTCCTTGGGT
ACGGATCTCACGGGTTTAGGCCTGAACCTGAACTCGCAGGAGAGCTTGCATACAACCTTCGCTGGCCCCT
TCGTAGCACAGCCCTGCAGAGCACAAGACGTTGAGTTCAACGTGCCACCCGAATATCTGATTAACTTTGC
GATAAGAGACAAACTAACAGCGCCGGTACTGAAAAAGCTGCAAGAAGACCTGCTCTTTTTCCTTTTTTAC
ACGAACATCGGCGATATGATGCAATTGATGGCAGCTGCTGAATTGCATAGTCGCGAGTGGCGATACCACG
TGGAGGAGAAAATATGGATAACTCGAATTCCTGGCATTGATCAATATGAAAAAAATGGTACAAAAGAGCG
CGGCACCTTCTACTACTTTGATGCGCAAAGTTGGAAACGTTTGTCCAAGGTTTTCCAAATAGATCCCGAG
AAATTAGATAAATGTCCCAATATAAGTGCGTTTATGAATGGACAGTCTGTATAATCTAGAGGGCCCGCGG
TTCGAAGGTAAGCCTATCCCTAACCCTCTCCTCGGTCTCGATTCTACGCGTACCGGTCATCATCACCATC
ACCATTGAGTTTAAACCCGCTGATCAGCCTCGACTGTGCCTTCTAAGGCCTGAGCTCGCTGATCAGCCTC
GATCGAGGATCCAGACATGATAAGATACATTGATGAGTTTGGACAAACCACAACTAGAATGCAGTGAAAA
AAATGCTTTATTTGTGAAATTTGTGATGCTATTGCTTTATTTGTAACCATTATAAGCTGCAATAAACAAG
TTAACAACAACAATTGCATTCATTTTATGTTTCAGGTTCAGGGGGAGGTGTGGGAGGTTTTTTAAAGCAA
GTAAAACCTCTACAAATGTGGTATGGCTGATTATGATCAGTCGACCGATGCCCTTGAGAGCCTTCAACCC
AGTCAGCTCCTTCCGGTGGGCGCGGGGCATGACTATCGTCGCCGCACTTATGACTGTCTTCTTTATCATG
CAACTCGTAGGACAGGTGCCGGCAGCGCTCTGGGTCATTTTCGGCGAGGACCGCTTTCGCTGGAGCGCGA
CGATGATCGGCCTGTCGCTTGCGGTATTCGGAATCTTGCACGCCCTCGCTCAAGCCTTCGTCACTGGTCC
CGCCACCAAACGTTTCGGCGAGAAGCAGGCCATTATCGCCGGCATGGCGGCCGACGCGCTGGGCTACGTC
TTGCTGGCGTTCGCGACGCGAGGCTGGATGGCCTTCCCCATTATGATTCTTCTCGCTTCCGGCGGCATCG
GGATGCCCGCGTTGCAGGCCATGCTGTCCAGGCAGGTAGATGACGACCATCAGGGACAGCTTCAAGGATC
GCTCGCGGCTCTTACCAGCCAGCAAAAGGCCAGGAACCGTAAAAAGGCCGCGTTGCTGGCGTTTTTCCAT
AGGCTCCGCCCCCCTGACGAGCATCACAAAAATCGACGCTCAAGTCAGAGGTGGCGAAACCCGACAGGAC
TATAAAGATACCAGGCGTTTCCCCCTGGAAGCTCCCTCGTGCGCTCTCCTGTTCCGACCCTGCCGCTTAC
CGGATACCTGTCCGCCTTTCTCCCTTCGGGAAGCGTGGCGCTTTCTCAATGCTCACGCTGTAGGTATCTC
AGTTCGGTGTAGGTCGTTCGCTCCAAGCTGGGCTGTGTGCACGAACCCCCCGTTCAGCCCGACCGCTGCG
CCTTATCCGGTAACTATCGTCTTGAGTCCAACCCGGTAAGACACGACTTATCGCCACTGGCAGCAGCCAC
TGGTAACAGGATTAGCAGAGCGAGGTATGTAGGCGGTGCTACAGAGTTCTTGAAGTGGTGGCCTAACTAC
GGCTACACTAGAAGGACAGTATTTGGTATCTGCGCTCTGCTGAAGCCAGTTACCTTCGGAAAAAGAGTTG
GTAGCTCTTGATCCGGCAAACAAACCACCGCTGGTAGCGGTGGTTTTTTTGTTTGCAAGCAGCAGATTAC
GCGCAGAAAAAAAGGATCTCAAGAAGATCCTTTGATCTTTTCTACGGGGTCTGACGCTCAGTGGAACGAA
AACTCACGTTAAGGGATTTTGGTCATGAGATTATCAAAAAGGATCTTCACCTAGATCCTTTTAAATTAAA
AATGAAGTTTTAAATCAATCTAAAGTATATATGAGTAAACTTGGTCTGACAGTTACCAATGCTTAATCAG
TGAGGCACCTATCTCAGCGATCTGTCTATTTCGTTCATCCATAGTTGCCTGACTCCCCGTCGTGTAGATA
ACTACGATACGGGAGGGCTTACCATCTGGCCCCAGTGCTGCAATGATACCGCGAGACCCACGCTCACCGG
CTCCAGATTTATCAGCAATAAACCAGCCAGCCGGAAGGGCCGAGCGCAGAAGTGGTCCTGCAACTTTATC
CGCCTCCATCCAGTCTATTAATTGTTGCCGGGAAGCTAGAGTAAGTAGTTCGCCAGTTAATAGTTTGCGC
AACGTTGTTGCCATTGCTGCAGGCATCGTGGTGTCACGCTCGTCGTTTGGTATGGCTTCATTCAGCTCCG
GTTCCCAACGATCAAGGCGAGTTACATGATCCCCCATGTTGTGCAAAAAAGCGGTTAGCTCCTTCGGTCC
TCCGATCGTTGTCAGAAGTAAGTTGGCCGCAGTGTTATCACTCATGGTTATGGCAGCACTGCATAATTCT
CTTACTGTCATGCCATCCGTAAGATGCTTTTCTGTGACTGGTGAGTACTCAACCAAGTCATTCTGAGAAT
AGTGTATGCGGCGACCGAGTTGCTCTTGCCCGGCGTCAACACGGGATAATACCGCGCCACATAGCAGAAC
TTTAAAAGTGCTCATCATTGGAAAACGTTCTTCGGGGCGAAAACTCTCAAGGATCTTACCGCTGTTGAGA
TCCAGTTCGATGTAACCCACTCGTGCACCCAACTGATCTTCAGCATCTTTTACTTTCACCAGCGTTTCTG
GGTGAGCAAAAACAGGAAGGCAAAATGCCGCAAAAAAGGGAATAAGGGCGACACGGAAATGTTGAATACT
CATACTCTTCCTTTTTCAATATTATTGAAGCATTTATCAGGGTTATTGTCTCATGAGCGGATACATATTT
GAATGTATTTAGAAAAATAAACAAATAGGGGTTCCGCGCACATTTCCCCGAAAAGTGCCACCTGACGTCT
AAGAAACCATTATTATCATGACATTAACCTATAAAAATAGGCGTATCACGAGGCCCTTTCGT
Features (pLannotate 1.2.2; 11 found; start..end, strand, type, name):
     56..2568    +  promoter       Ac5 promoter: Drosophila melanogaster actin 5C promoter
   2588..2653    +  CDS            N (fragment): REGN_LAMBD - Experimental evidence at protein level: Swiss-Prot protein existence level 1. Plays a role as a transcriptional antitermination factor that allows the virus to initiate its lytic phase. Activates expression of the delayed viral early genes by modifying host RNA polymerase (RNAP) into a form that is resistant to termination signals. This antitermination function requires the host NusA protein which serves to stabilize the interaction between antitermination protein N and host RNA polymerase. From Escherichia phage lambda (Bacteriophage lambda).
   2678..2704    +  CDS            3xHA (fragment): three tandem HA epitope tags
   2708..3271    +  CDS            Rga (fragment): RGA_DROME - Also known as Not2 From Drosophila melanogaster (Fruit fly).
   3297..3338    +  CDS            V5 tag: epitope tag from simian virus 5
   3438..3572    -  polyA_signal   SV40 poly(A) signal: SV40 polyadenylation signal
   3595..3679    -  CDS            large T antigen (fragment): large T antigen from SV40 (simian virus 40)
   3680..4150    +  CDS            TcR (fragment): tetracycline efflux protein; tet; confers resistance to tetracycline
   4194..4782    -  rep_origin     ori: high-copy-number ColE1/pMB1/pBR322/pUC origin of replication
   4953..5813    -  CDS            AmpR: β-lactamase; bla; confers resistance to ampicillin, carbenicillin, and related antibiotics
   5814..5918    -  promoter       AmpR promoter: bla
