[The description below was written by a language model from this plasmid's Addgene catalogue record and pLannotate feature annotations shown in this document.]
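Description:
pAc5.1B-lambdaN-HA-DmNot2_402-585_I is a 6,012 nt insect-cell expression plasmid that produces a C-terminal fragment (residues 402–585) of the Drosophila melanogaster CCR4-NOT subunit NOT2, encoded by the Regena (Rga, CG2161) gene. The catalogue lists the backbone as unknown, although the name and feature layout point to a pAc5.1B-type vector. Expression is driven by the strong constitutive Drosophila actin 5C (Ac5) promoter, which is active in fly cell lines. Downstream of it the annotated open reading frame begins with a short fragment of the bacteriophage lambda N protein, followed by an HA epitope (annotated as a partial match to a 3xHA tag, consistent in length with a single copy) and then the Rga fragment. A V5 epitope sequence lies just after the insert, but the record does not state whether it is translated in frame or preceded by a stop codon. An SV40 polyadenylation signal follows, annotated on the reverse strand.

The lambda N peptide binds boxB RNA hairpins, so fusions of this kind are typically used to tether a protein to a boxB-containing reporter mRNA and test its effect on translation or mRNA stability, while the HA tag allows detection or immunoprecipitation. The record itself states only insect expression of the fragment, in the context of a study of CCR4-NOT complex architecture. For propagation in E. coli the plasmid carries a ColE1/pUC-type origin and a β-lactamase gene with its own promoter, conferring ampicillin resistance; the catalogue nonetheless lists it as low copy. Short fragments of a tetracycline resistance gene and SV40 large T antigen are backbone remnants. No insect selection marker is annotated. The sequence is depositor-supplied and may be theoretical.
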