Addgene plasmid #146617: pAc5.1B-lambdaN-HA-DmNot2_402-585_I
Purpose: Insect Expression of DmNot2_402-585
Depositing lab: Elisa Izaurralde. Depositing organization: Max Planck Institute for Developmental Biology. Publication: NOT10 and C2orf29/NOT11 form a conserved module of the CCR4-NOT complex that docks onto the NOT1 N-terminal domain. Bawankar P, Loh B, Wohlbold L, Schmidt S, Izaurralde E. RNA Biol. 2013 Feb;10(2):228-44. doi: 10.4161/rna.23018. Epub 2013 Jan 9. PubMed 23303381.
Backbone
  Vector backbone: Unknown
  Vector type: Insect Expression
Growth in bacteria
  Bacterial resistance: Ampicillin, 100 μg/mL
  Growth temperature: 37°C
  Growth strain: DH5alpha
  Copy number: Low Copy
Gene/Insert
  Gene/Insert name: DmNot2_402-585 (alt names: regena (rga); CG2138, CG2161)
  Species: D. melanogaster (fly)
  Entrez Gene: Rga (a.k.a. Dmel_CG2161, CG2138, CG2161, Dmel\CG2161, NOT2, Not2, RGA, l(3)03834, not2)
  Cloning method: Unknown
Terms and licenses: Academic/Nonprofit Terms; Industry Terms: Not Available to Industry
Depositor comments: ORF extracted from NCBI NM_169080.1 Plasmids from this collection were made available to the research community and donated after the lab closed. Please note that the sequence provided by the depositing laboratory may be theoretical/predicted or based on Sanger sequencing results. There may be discrepancies between sequencing results obtained by Addgene and the depositor sequence. If an Addgene verified sequence is not available, please contact before placing your order to request that our lab fully sequence the plasmid.
How to cite: pAc5.1B-lambdaN-HA-DmNot2_402-585_I was a gift from Elisa Izaurralde (Addgene plasmid # 146617 ; http://n2t.net/addgene:146617 ; RRID:Addgene_146617)
